Addgene plasmid #198399: p-mCherry2-sgMUC4
Purpose: Expresses a guide RNA against a repetitive locus found in the MUC4 gene of human chromosome 3, with mCherry2 reporter
Depositing lab: Sarah McClelland. Depositing organization: Barts and The London School of Medicine and Dentistry, Queen Mary, University of London. Publication: Targeted assembly of ectopic kinetochores to induce chromosome-specific segmental aneuploidies. Tovini L, Johnson SC, Guscott MA, Andersen AM, Spierings DCJ, Wardenaar R, Foijer F, McClelland SE. EMBO J. 2023 May 15;42(10):e111587. doi: 10.15252/embj.2022111587. Epub 2023 Apr 17. PubMed 37063065.
Backbone
  Vector backbone: pmCherry-sgRNA (empty)
  Backbone manufacturer: Addgene 198330
  Backbone size w/o insert (bp): 5258
  Total vector size (bp): 5133
  Modifications to backbone: Insertion of sgMUC4
  Vector type: Mammalian Expression
  Selectable markers: Neomycin (select with G418)
Growth in bacteria
  Bacterial resistance: Kanamycin, 50 μg/mL
  Growth temperature: 37°C
  Growth strain: NEB Stable
  Copy number: Unknown
Gene/Insert
  Gene/Insert name: MUC4 sgRNA
  gRNA/shRNA sequence: GGCGTGACCTGTGGATGCTG
  Species: H. sapiens (human)
  Insert size (bp): 25
  Entrez Gene: MUC4 (a.k.a. ASGP, HSA276359, MUC-4)
  Promoter: U6
  Cloning method: Restriction Enzyme; 5′ cloning site BsmBI (destroyed during cloning); 3′ cloning site BsmBI (unknown if destroyed)
  Sequencing primers: 5′ gcttaccgtaacttgaaagt
Terms and licenses: Academic/Nonprofit Terms; Industry Terms: Not Available to Industry
Depositor comments: MUC4 guide sequence used is from Chen et al., 2013 (/doi.org/10.1016/j.cell.2013.12.001), where it is referred to as MUC4-E3. Target sequence: GGCGTGACCTGTGGATGCTG
How to cite: p-mCherry2-sgMUC4 was a gift from Sarah McClelland (Addgene plasmid # 198399 ; http://n2t.net/addgene:198399 ; RRID:Addgene_198399)
