[The description below was written by a language model from this plasmid's Addgene catalogue record and pLannotate feature annotations shown in this document.]
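Description:
p-mCherry2-sgMUC4 is a mammalian expression plasmid of about 5.1 kb that delivers a single guide RNA together with a red fluorescent reporter. It was made by inserting the guide into the BsmBI sites of the empty pmCherry-sgRNA backbone, whose layout resembles a classic fluorescent-protein expression vector. It replicates in E. coli from a high-copy ColE1/pUC-type origin and also carries an f1 origin. A single NeoR/KanR (Tn5 aminoglycoside phosphotransferase) gene sits behind tandem bacterial (AmpR/bla) and SV40 early promoters and ends in an HSV TK polyadenylation signal. This arrangement gives kanamycin resistance in bacteria and G418 selection in mammalian cells.

The payload consists of two independent transcription units. The CMV enhancer and promoter drive mCherry2, a constitutively fluorescent Discosoma-derived red protein, so transfected cells can be identified or sorted. Immediately downstream, a human U6 RNA polymerase III promoter drives the sgRNA: a 20-nt spacer fused to a Streptococcus pyogenes Cas9 scaffold, which the annotation picks up as a tracrRNA fragment. An SV40 poly(A) signal lies after this region. Several short annotated matches (Rev, large T antigen, ble and bGH poly(A) fragments) appear to be incidental or residual backbone hits rather than functional elements.

The guide targets a repetitive locus within the human MUC4 gene on chromosome 3, using a previously published spacer known as MUC4-E3. No Cas9 is encoded, so a Cas9 or dCas9 fusion must be supplied separately. Because the target is repeated, many such molecules can be recruited to one genomic site. The associated study used this kind of targeting to assemble ectopic kinetochores and induce chromosome-specific segmental aneuploidies.
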