Features (pLannotate 1.2.2; 19 found; start..end, strand, type, name):
      1..304     +  enhancer       CMV enhancer: human cytomegalovirus immediate early enhancer
    305..508     +  promoter       CMV promoter: human cytomegalovirus (CMV) immediate early promoter
    553..1260    +  CDS            mCherry2: mCherry2 is a basic (constitutively fluorescent) red fluorescent protein published in 2017, derived from Discosoma sp.. It has very low acid sensitivity.
   1261..1295    +  misc_feature   MCS (fragment): multiple cloning site
   1306..1332    +  CDS            Rev (fragment): human immunodeficiency virus 1 (HIV-1) Rev protein; rev; enhances nuclear export of unspliced and incompletely spliced viral mRNAs
   1336..1576    +  promoter       U6 promoter: RNA polymerase III promoter for human U6 snRNA
   1630..1697    +  misc_RNA       tracrRNA (fragment): trans-activating CRISPR RNA for the Streptococcus pyogenes CRISPR/Cas9 system
   1722..1748    +  misc_feature   MCS (fragment): multiple cloning site
   1760..1844    +  CDS            large T antigen (fragment): large T antigen from SV40 (simian virus 40)
   1867..1988    +  polyA_signal   SV40 poly(A) signal: SV40 polyadenylation signal
   2022..2450    -  rep_origin     f1 ori (sequence partly withheld): f1 bacteriophage origin of replication; arrow indicates direction of (+) strand synthesis
   2477..2581    +  promoter       AmpR promoter: bla
   2583..2940    +  promoter       SV40 promoter: SV40 enhancer and early promoter
   2975..3769    +  CDS            NeoR/KanR: aminoglycoside phosphotransferase from Tn5; aph(3')-II (or nptII); confers resistance to neomycin, kanamycin, and G418 (Geneticin®)
   3790..3942    +  CDS            ble (fragment): BLE_KLEPN - Experimental evidence at protein level: Swiss-Prot protein existence level 1. Binding protein with a strong affinity to the bleomycin family of antibiotics. Binds to CL990; an antimitotic-antibiotic compound. From Klebsiella pneumoniae.
   4001..4048    +  polyA_signal   HSV TK poly(A) signal: herpes simplex virus thymidine kinase polyadenylation signal (Cole and Stacy, 1985)
   4139..4155    -  polyA_signal   bGH poly(A) signal (fragment): bovine growth hormone polyadenylation signal
   4377..4965    +  rep_origin     ori: high-copy-number ColE1/pMB1/pBR322/pUC origin of replication
   5080..5139    +  enhancer       CMV enhancer (fragment): human cytomegalovirus immediate early enhancer
>Addgene plasmid #198399 | p-mCherry2-sgMUC4 | addgene full sequence | sequence record 390303 | Addgene NGS Result
CGTTACATAACTTACGGTAAATGGCCCGCCTGGCTGACCGCCCAACGACCCCCGCCCATTGACGTCAATA
ATGACGTATGTTCCCATAGTAACGCCAATAGGGACTTTCCATTGACGTCAATGGGTGGAGTATTTACGGT
AAACTGCCCACTTGGCAGTACATCAAGTGTATCATATGCCAAGTACGCCCCCTATTGACGTCAATGACGG
TAAATGGCCCGCCTGGCATTATGCCCAGTACATGACCTTATGGGACTTTCCTACTTGGCAGTACATCTAC
GTATTAGTCATCGCTATTACCATGGTGATGCGGTTTTGGCAGTACATCAATGGGCGTGGATAGCGGTTTG
ACTCACGGGGATTTCCAAGTCTCCACCCCATTGACGTCAATGGGAGTTTGTTTTGGCACCAAAATCAACG
GGACTTTCCAAAATGTCGTAACAACTCCGCCCCATTGACGCAAATGGGCGGTAGGCGTGTACGGTGGGAG
GTCTATATAAGCAGAGCTGGTTTAGTGAACCGTCAGATCCGCTAGCGCTACCGGTCGCCACCATGGTGAG
CAAGGGCGAGGAGGATAACATGGCCATCATCAAGGAGTTCATGCGCTTCAAGGTGCACATGGAGGGCTCC
GTGAACGGCCACGAGTTCGAGATCGAGGGCGAGGGCGAGGGCCGCCCCTACGAGGGCACCCAGACCGCCA
AGCTGAAGGTGACCAAGGGTGGCCCCCTGCCCTTCGCCTGGGACATCCTGTCCCCTCAGTTCATGTACGG
CTCCAAGGCCTACGTGAAGCACCCCGCCGACATCCCCGACTACTTGAAGCTGTCCTTCCCCGAGGGCTTC
AATTGGGAGCGCGTGATGAACTTCGAGGACGGCGGCGTGGTGACCGTGACCCAGGACTCCTCCCTGCAGG
ACGGCGAGTTCATCTACAAGGTGAAGCTGCGCGGCACCAACTTCCCCTCCGACGGCCCCGTAATGCAGTG
TCGTACCATGGGCTGGGAGGCCTCCACTGAGCGGATGTACCCCGAGGACGGCGCCCTGAAGGGCGAGATC
AAGCAGAGGCTGAAGCTGAAGGACGGCGGCCACTACGACGCTGAGGTCAAGACCACCTACAAGGCCAAGA
AGCCCGTGCAGCTGCCCGGCGCCTACAACGTCGACATCAAGTTGGACATCCTTTCCCACAACGAGGACTA
CACCATCGTGGAACAGTACGAACGCGCCGAGGGCCGCCACTCCACCGGCGGCATGGACGAGCTGTACAAG
TCCGGACTCAGATCTCGAGCTCAAGCTTCGAATTCATGAGATATCACCCACCTCCCAACCCCGAGGGGAC
CCAGAGAGGGCCTATTTCCCATGATTCCTTCATATTTGCATATACGATACAAGGCTGTTAGAGAGATAAT
TAGAATTAATTTGACTGTAAACACAAAGATATTAGTACAAAATACGTGACGTAGAAAGTAATAATTTCTT
GGGTAGTTTGCAGTTTTAAAATTATGTTTTAAAATGGACTATCATATGCTTACCGTAACTTGAAAGTATT
TCGATTTCTTGGCTTTATATATCTTGTGGAAAGGACGAAACACCCCATGGGGGCGTGACCTGTGGATGCT
GGTTTAAGAGCTATGCTGGAAACAGCATAGCAAGTTTAAATAAGGCTAGTCCGTTATCAACTTGAAAAAG
TGGCACCGAGTCGGTGCTTTTTTTCTCGAGTACTGCGGCCGCGGTACCGCGGGCCCGGGATCCACCGGAT
CTAGATAACTGATCATAATCAGCCATACCACATTTGTAGAGGTTTTACTTGCTTTAAAAAACCTCCCACA
CCTCCCCCTGAACCTGAAACATAAAATGAATGCAATTGTTGTTGTTAACTTGTTTATTGCAGCTTATAAT
GGTTACAAATAAAGCAATAGCATCACAAATTTCACAAATAAAGCATTTTTTTCACTGCATTCTAGTTGTG
GTTTGTCCAAACTCATCAATGTATCTTAACGCGTAAATTGTAAGCGTTAATATTTTGTTAAAATTCGCGT
TAAATTTTTGTTAAATCAGCTCATTTTTTAACCAATAGGCCGAAATCGGCAAAATCCCTTATAAATCAAA
AGAATAGACCGAGATAGGGT
[37 nt withheld, positions 2121-2157]
AAAGAACGTGGACTCCAACGTCAAAGG
[49 nt withheld, positions 2185-2233]
T
[91 nt withheld, positions 2235-2325]
G
[124 nt withheld, positions 2327-2450]
CAGGTGGCACTTTTCGGGGAAATGTGCGCGGAACCCCTATTTGTTTATTTTTCTAAATACATTCAAATAT
GTATCCGCTCATGAGACAATAACCCTGATAAATGCTTCAATAATATTGAAAAAGGAAGAGTCCTGAGGCG
GAAAGAACCAGCTGTGGAATGTGTGTCAGTTAGGGTGTGGAAAGTCCCCAGGCTCCCCAGCAGGCAGAAG
TATGCAAAGCATGCATCTCAATTAGTCAGCAACCAGGTGTGGAAAGTCCCCAGGCTCCCCAGCAGGCAGA
AGTATGCAAAGCATGCATCTCAATTAGTCAGCAACCATAGTCCCGCCCCTAACTCCGCCCATCCCGCCCC
TAACTCCGCCCAGTTCCGCCCATTCTCCGCCCCATGGCTGACTAATTTTTTTTATTTATGCAGAGGCCGA
GGCCGCCTCGGCCTCTGAGCTATTCCAGAAGTAGTGAGGAGGCTTTTTTGGAGGCCTAGGCTTTTGCAAA
GATCGATCAAGAGACAGGATGAGGATCGTTTCGCATGATTGAACAAGATGGATTGCACGCAGGTTCTCCG
GCCGCTTGGGTGGAGAGGCTATTCGGCTATGACTGGGCACAACAGACAATCGGCTGCTCTGATGCCGCCG
TGTTCCGGCTGTCAGCGCAGGGGCGCCCGGTTCTTTTTGTCAAGACCGACCTGTCCGGTGCCCTGAATGA
ACTGCAAGACGAGGCAGCGCGGCTATCGTGGCTGGCCACGACGGGCGTTCCTTGCGCAGCTGTGCTCGAC
GTTGTCACTGAAGCGGGAAGGGACTGGCTGCTATTGGGCGAAGTGCCGGGGCAGGATCTCCTGTCATCTC
ACCTTGCTCCTGCCGAGAAAGTATCCATCATGGCTGATGCAATGCGGCGGCTGCATACGCTTGATCCGGC
TACCTGCCCATTCGACCACCAAGCGAAACATCGCATCGAGCGAGCACGTACTCGGATGGAAGCCGGTCTT
GTCGATCAGGATGATCTGGACGAAGAGCATCAGGGGCTCGCGCCAGCCGAACTGTTCGCCAGGCTCAAGG
CGAGCATGCCCGACGGCGAGGATCTCGTCGTGACCCATGGCGATGCCTGCTTGCCGAATATCATGGTGGA
AAATGGCCGCTTTTCTGGATTCATCGACTGTGGCCGGCTGGGTGTGGCGGACCGCTATCAGGACATAGCG
TTGGCTACCCGTGATATTGCTGAAGAGCTTGGCGGCGAATGGGCTGACCGCTTCCTCGTGCTTTACGGTA
TCGCCGCTCCCGATTCGCAGCGCATCGCCTTCTATCGCCTTCTTGACGAGTTCTTCTGAGCGGGACTCTG
GGGTTCGAAATGACCGACCAAGCGACGCCCAACCTGCCATCACGAGATTTCGATTCCACCGCCGCCTTCT
ATGAAAGGTTGGGCTTCGGAATCGTTTTCCGGGACGCCGGCTGGATGATCCTCCAGCGCGGGGATCTCAT
GCTGGAGTTCTTCGCCCACCCTAGGGGGAGGCTAACTGAAACACGGAAGGAGACAATACCGGAAGGAACC
CGCGCTATGACGGCAATAAAAAGACAGAATAAAACGCACGGTGTTGGGTCGTTTGTTCATAAACGCGGGG
TTCGGTCCCAGGGCTGGCACTCTGTCGATACCCCACCGAGACCCCATTGGGGCCAATACGCCCGCGTTTC
TTCCTTTTCCCCACCCCACCCCCCAAGTTCGGGTGAAGGCCCAGGGCTCGCAGCCAACGTCGGGGCGGCA
GGCCCTGCCATAGCCTCAGGTTACTCATATATACTTTAGATTGATTTAAAACTTCATTTTTAATTTAAAA
GGATCTAGGTGAAGATCCTTTTTGATAATCTCATGACCAAAATCCCTTAACGTGAGTTTTCGTTCCACTG
AGCGTCAGACCCCGTAGAAAAGATCAAAGGATCTTCTTGAGATCCTTTTTTTCTGCGCGTAATCTGCTGC
TTGCAAACAAAAAAACCACCGCTACCAGCGGTGGTTTGTTTGCCGGATCAAGAGCTACCAACTCTTTTTC
CGAAGGTAACTGGCTTCAGCAGAGCGCAGATACCAAATACTGTTCTTCTAGTGTAGCCGTAGTTAGGCCA
CCACTTCAAGAACTCTGTAGCACCGCCTACATACCTCGCTCTGCTAATCCTGTTACCAGTGGCTGCTGCC
AGTGGCGATAAGTCGTGTCTTACCGGGTTGGACTCAAGACGATAGTTACCGGATAAGGCGCAGCGGTCGG
GCTGAACGGGGGGTTCGTGCACACAGCCCAGCTTGGAGCGAACGACCTACACCGAACTGAGATACCTACA
GCGTGAGCTATGAGAAAGCGCCACGCTTCCCGAAGGGAGAAAGGCGGACAGGTATCCGGTAAGCGGCAGG
GTCGGAACAGGAGAGCGCACGAGGGAGCTTCCAGGGGGAAACGCCTGGTATCTTTATAGTCCTGTCGGGT
TTCGCCACCTCTGACTTGAGCGTCGATTTTTGTGATGCTCGTCAGGGGGGCGGAGCCTATGGAAAAACGC
CAGCAACGCGGCCTTTTTACGGTTCCTGGCCTTTTGCTGGCCTTTTGCTCACATGTTCTTTCCTGCGTTA
TCCCCTGATTCTGTGGATAACCGTATTACCGCCATGCATTAGTTATTAATAGTAATCAATTACGGGGTCA
TTAGTTCATAGCCCATATATGGAGTTCCG
